>Addgene plasmid #232208 | pRExT2A-CT-BmSc | addgene full sequence | sequence record 462123 | Addgene NGS Result
TCGCGCGTTTCGGTGATGACGGTGAAAACCTCTGACACATGCAGCTCCCGGAGACGGTCACAGCTTGTCT
GTAAGCGGATGCCGGGAGCAGACAAGCCCGTCAGGGCGCGTCAGCGGGTGTTGGCGGGTGTCGGGGCTGG
CTTAACTATGCGGCATCAGAGCAGATTGTACTGAGAGTGCACCATATGCGGTGTGAAATACCGCACAGAT
GCGTAAGGAGAAAATACCGCATCAGGCGCCATTCGCCATTCAGGCTGCGCAACTGTTGGGAAGGGCGATC
GGTGCGGGCCTCTTCGCTATTACGCCAGCTGGCGAAAGGGGGATGTGCTGCAAGGCGATTAAGTTGGGTA
ACGCCAGGGTTTTCCCAGTCACGACGTTGTAAAACGACGGCCAGTGAATTGGAGATCGGTACTTCGCGAA
TGCGTCGAGATATCGGTACCGGTTCTGGTAGTGGTTCCGGTTCCGGTTCTAAGCTTGTATCAAAGGGCGA
AGCAGTAATCAAGGAGTTCATGCGGTTTAAGGTACACATGGAGGGTTCCATGAATGGCCATGAATTTGAG
ATCGAAGGAGAGGGGGAAGGGCGTCCTTACGAAGGAACACAAACAGCTAAACTTAAGGTAACTAAGGGGG
GACCCCTCCCCTTTTCCTGGGACATACTGTCACCACAATTCATGTACGGCAGCCGAGCCTTTATAAAACA
TCCAGCTGATATACCCGATTATTATAAGCAAAGTTTTCCCGAGGGCTTTAAGTGGGAAAGGGTCATGAAC
TTCGAGGACGGGGGTGCGGTAACTGTAACCCAAGACACCTCTCTCGAAGACGGGACGCTTATTTATAAGG
TGAAACTCCGGGGGACCAATTTTCCCCCTGACGGACCTGTCATGCAGAAGAAGACAATGGGCTGGGAGGC
GTCCACAGAGCGCCTGTATCCGGAGGATGGCGTACTTAAGGGTGACATAAAAATGGCACTTCGTTTGAAG
GACGGTGGCCGTTATCTCGCTGACTTTAAGACAACTTATAAGGCGAAAAAGCCGGTACAGATGCCAGGAG
CATACAATGTTGACCGCAAATTGGACATCACCAGCCACAACGAAGACTATACCGTCGTTGAACAGTACGA
ACGGAGTGAAGGGAGGCACAGTACAGGCGGGATGGACGAATTGTATAAAGGATCCGAGGTACATACAAAT
CAGGACCCCCTCGATGGTAGTGAAGTCCATACAAATCAGGACCCGCTGGATGGCTCAGAGGTTCATACGA
ACCAAGATCCTCTTGATGGATCAGGATCTGGATCAGGATCGGGTAGTGAGCTCCGCGCGGAGGGTCGTGG
TAGCCTGCTCACGTGTGGTGACGTGGAGGAGAACCCAGGTCCGGCTAGCATGCCTTTGTCTCAAGAAGAA
TCCACCCTCATTGAAAGAGCAACGGCTACAATCAACAGCATCCCCATCTCTGAAGACTACAGCGTCGCCA
GCGCAGCTCTCTCTAGCGACGGCCGCATCTTCACTGGTGTCAATGTATATCATTTTACTGGGGGACCTTG
TGCAGAACTCGTGGTGCTGGGCACTGCTGCTGCTGCGGCAGCTGGCAACCTGACTTGTATCGTCGCGATC
GGAAATGAGAACAGGGGCATCTTGAGCCCCTGCGGACGGTGCCGACAGGTGCTTCTCGATCTGCATCCTG
GGATCAAAGCCATAGTGAAGGACAGTGATGGACAGCCGACGGCAGTTGGGATTCGTGAATTGCTGCCCTC
TGGTTATGTGTGGGAGGGCCTCGAGGAGGTACACACAAACCAGGACCCACTGGACGGCTCCGAGGTGCAT
ACCAATCAAGATCCGCTGGACGGCTCTGAAGTTCACACCAATCAAGATCCCTTGGATTAAGCACAGGTCT
CTCAAATTGGGATGCATCTGCAGGGATGCCGGGACCGACGAGTGCAGAGGCGTGCAAGCGAGCTTGGCGT
AATCATGGTCATAGCTGTTTCCTGTGTGAAATTGTTATCCGCTCACAATTCCACACAACATACGAGCCGG
AAGCATAAAGTGTAAAGCCTGGGGTGCCTAATGAGTGAGCTAACTCACATTAATTGCGTTGCGCTCACTG
CCCGCTTTCCAGTCGGGAAACCTGTCGTGCCAGCTGCATTAATGAATCGGCCAACGCGCGGGGAGAGGCG
GTTTGCGTATTGGGCGCTCTTCCGCTTCCTCGCTCACTGACTCGCTGCGCTCGGTCGTTCGGCTGCGGCG
AGCGGTATCAGCTCACTCAAAGGCGGTAATACGGTTATCCACAGAATCAGGGGATAACGCAGGAAAGAAC
ATGTGAGCAAAAGGCCAGCAAAAGGCCAGGAACCGTAAAAAGGCCGCGTTGCTGGCGTTTTTCCATAGGC
TCCGCCCCCCTGACGAGCATCACAAAAATCGACGCTCAAGTCAGAGGTGGCGAAACCCGACAGGACTATA
AAGATACCAGGCGTTTCCCCCTGGAAGCTCCCTCGTGCGCTCTCCTGTTCCGACCCTGCCGCTTACCGGA
TACCTGTCCGCCTTTCTCCCTTCGGGAAGCGTGGCGCTTTCTCATAGCTCACGCTGTAGGTATCTCAGTT
CGGTGTAGGTCGTTCGCTCCAAGCTGGGCTGTGTGCACGAACCCCCCGTTCAGCCCGACCGCTGCGCCTT
ATCCGGTAACTATCGTCTTGAGTCCAACCCGGTAAGACACGACTTATCGCCACTGGCAGCAGCCACTGGT
AACAGGATTAGCAGAGCGAGGTATGTAGGCGGTGCTACAGAGTTCTTGAAGTGGTGGCCTAACTACGGCT
ACACTAGAAGAACAGTATTTGGTATCTGCGCTCTGCTGAAGCCAGTTACCTTCGGAAAAAGAGTTGGTAG
CTCTTGATCCGGCAAACAAACCACCGCTGGTAGCGGTGGTTTTTTTGTTTGCAAGCAGCAGATTACGCGC
AGAAAAAAAGGATCTCAAGAAGATCCTTTGATCTTTTCTACGGGGTCTGACGCTCAGTGGAACGAAAACT
CACGTTAAGGGATTTTGGTCATGAGATTATCAAAAAGGATCTTCACCTAGATCCTTTTAAATTAAAAATG
AAGTTTTAAATCAATCTAAAGTATATATGAGTAAACTTGGTCTGACAGTTACCAATGCTTAATCAGTGAG
GCACCTATCTCAGCGATCTGTCTATTTCGTTCATCCATAGTTGCCTGACTCCCCGTCGTGTAGATAACTA
CGATACGGGAGGGCTTACCATCTGGCCCCAGTGCTGCAATGATACCGCGAGACCCACGCTCACCGGCTCC
AGATTTATCAGCAATAAACCAGCCAGCCGGAAGGGCCGAGCGCAGAAGTGGTCCTGCAACTTTATCCGCC
TCCATCCAGTCTATTAATTGTTGCCGGGAAGCTAGAGTAAGTAGTTCGCCAGTTAATAGTTTGCGCAACG
TTGTTGCCATTGCTACAGGCATCGTGGTGTCACGCTCGTCGTTTGGTATGGCTTCATTCAGCTCCGGTTC
CCAACGATCAAGGCGAGTTACATGATCCCCCATGTTGTGCAAAAAAGCGGTTAGCTCCTTCGGTCCTCCG
ATCGTTGTCAGAAGTAAGTTGGCCGCAGTGTTATCACTCATGGTTATGGCAGCACTGCATAATTCTCTTA
CTGTCATGCCATCCGTAAGATGCTTTTCTGTGACTGGTGAGTACTCAACCAAGTCATTCTGAGAATAGTG
TATGCGGCGACCGAGTTGCTCTTGCCCGGCGTCAATACGGGATAATACCGCGCCACATAGCAGAACTTTA
AAAGTGCTCATCATTGGAAAACGTTCTTCGGGGCGAAAACTCTCAAGGATCTTACCGCTGTTGAGATCCA
GTTCGATGTAACCCACTCGTGCACCCAACTGATCTTCAGCATCTTTTACTTTCACCAGCGTTTCTGGGTG
AGCAAAAACAGGAAGGCAAAATGCCGCAAAAAAGGGAATAAGGGCGACACGGAAATGTTGAATACTCATA
CTCTTCCTTTTTCAATATTATTGAAGCATTTATCAGGGTTATTGTCTCATGAGCGGATACATATTTGAAT
GTATTTAGAAAAATAAACAAATAGGGGTTCCGCGCACATTTCCCCGAAAAGTGCCACCTGACGTCTAAGA
AACCATTATTATCATGACATTAACCTATAAAAATAGGCGTATCACGAGGCCCTTTCGTC
Features (pLannotate 1.2.2; 12 found; start..end, strand, type, name):
    137..236     +  misc_feature   bom (fragment): basis of mobility region from pBR322
    242..399     -  CDS            lacZα (fragment): LacZα fragment of β-galactosidase; lacZ fragment
    474..1169    +  CDS            mScarlet-I: mScarlet-I is a basic (constitutively fluorescent) red fluorescent protein published in 2016, derived from synthetic construct. It is reported to be a rapidly-maturing monomer with moderate acid sensitivity.
   1380..1769    +  CDS            bsd: BSD_ASPTE - Experimental evidence at protein level: Swiss-Prot protein existence level 1. Catalyzes the deamination of the cytosine moiety of the antibiotics blasticidin S, cytomycin and acetylblasticidin S. From Aspergillus terreus.
   1992..2008    -  protein_bind   lac operator: The lac repressor binds to the lac operator to inhibit transcription in E. coli. This inhibition can be relieved by adding lactose or isopropyl-β-D-thiogalactopyranoside (IPTG). lac repressor encoded by lacI
   2016..2046    -  promoter       lac promoter: promoter for the E. coli lac operon
   2061..2082    -  protein_bind   CAP binding site: CAP binding activates transcription in the presence of cAMP. E. coli catabolite activator protein
   2095..2187    -  CDS            lacI (fragment): lac repressor; lacI; The lac repressor binds to the lac operator to inhibit transcription in E. coli. This inhibition can be relieved by adding lactose or isopropyl-β-D-thiogalactopyranoside (IPTG).
   2370..2958    -  rep_origin     ori: high-copy-number ColE1/pMB1/pBR322/pUC origin of replication
   3129..3989    -  CDS            AmpR: β-lactamase; bla; confers resistance to ampicillin, carbenicillin, and related antibiotics
   3990..4094    -  promoter       AmpR promoter: bla
   4189..35      +  CDS            rop (fragment) (across the origin): Rop protein, which maintains plasmids at low copy number; rop
