[The description below was written by a language model from this plasmid's Addgene catalogue record and pLannotate feature annotations shown in this document.]
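Description:
pRExT2A-CT-BmSc is a 4.2 kb template plasmid built by gene synthesis in the pUC57-simple cloning backbone. It supplies a donor cassette for endogenous C-terminal tagging of genes by CRISPR/Cas9-mediated homologous recombination. It is propagated in E. coli through a high-copy ColE1/pUC-type origin and selected with ampicillin via the β-lactamase gene and its own promoter. The remaining bacterial annotations (lacZα fragment, lac promoter and operator, CAP site, and short lacI, rop and bom fragments) are remnants of the cloning vector that flank the insert and are not part of the payload. Although catalogued as a bacterial expression vector, it functions as a tagging template.

According to the record, the payload is a promoterless module arranged as mScarlet-3xTy-T2A-BSD-3xTy. The feature table detects the red fluorescent protein ORF (annotated as the mScarlet-I variant) followed on the same strand by the Aspergillus terreus blasticidin S deaminase gene. The Ty epitope repeats and the T2A peptide were not annotated automatically, but presumably lie in the gaps around these two ORFs. When the cassette is integrated in frame at the 3′ end of a target coding sequence, the gene's own transcription drives a single ORF. Ribosome skipping at T2A then separates the fluorescent, Ty-tagged target protein from the Ty-tagged resistance enzyme. This allows blasticidin selection, recorded for Trypanosoma brucei, without a separate promoter or processing signals.

The associated toolkit is described as retaining endogenous untranslated regions, which suits studies of gene regulation in kinetoplastids. The depositor notes that the template contains no kinetoplastid-specific sequences and should therefore be compatible with mammalian and other eukaryotic systems. The record does not describe homology arms or guide RNA elements on the plasmid.
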