Addgene plasmid #232208: pRExT2A-CT-BmSc
Purpose: Endogenous tagging of genes by CRISPR/Cas9-mediated homologous recombination; for C-terminal tagging: mScarlet-3xTy-T2A-BSD-3xTy
Depositing lab: Calvin Tiengwe. Depositing organization: Imperial College London. Publication: A high-throughput protein tagging toolkit that retains endogenous untranslated regions for studying gene regulation in kinetoplastids. Carbajo CG, Han X, Savur B, Upadhyaya A, Taha F, Tinti M, Wheeler RJ, Yates PA, Tiengwe C. Open Biol. 2025 Feb;15(2):240334. doi: 10.1098/rsob.240334. Epub 2025 Feb 26. PubMed 39999874.
Backbone
  Vector backbone: pUC57 simple
  Vector type: Bacterial Expression
  Selectable markers: Blasticidin ; in Trypanosoma brucei
Growth in bacteria
  Bacterial resistance: Ampicillin, 100 μg/mL
  Growth temperature: 37°C
  Growth strain: DH5alpha
  Copy number: Unknown
Gene/Insert
  Gene/Insert name: mScarlet
  Species: Synthetic
  Cloning method: Gene Synthesis
Terms and licenses: Academic/Nonprofit Terms; Industry Terms: Not Available to Industry
Depositor comments: This plasmid template contains no kinetoplastid-specific sequences, so it is fully compatible with mammalian and other eukaryotic systems. Please visit https://doi.org/10.1101/2024.11.02.621556 for bioRxiv preprint.
How to cite: pRExT2A-CT-BmSc was a gift from Calvin Tiengwe (Addgene plasmid # 232208 ; http://n2t.net/addgene:232208 ; RRID:Addgene_232208)
